Addgene plasmid #219574: MYC-hTRAK1(S200A, S201A, S719A, T834A, S919A)
Purpose: Expresses MYC-tagged hTRAK1 (S200A, S201A, S719A, T834A, S919A)
Depositing lab: Thomas Schwarz. Depositing organization: Boston Children's Hospital. Publication: Energy stress activates AMPK to arrest mitochondria via phosphorylation of TRAK1. Falk JE, Henke T, Gowrisankaran S, Wanderoy S, Basu H, Greally S, Steen J, Schwarz TL. J Cell Biol. 2026 Apr 6;225(4):e202501023. doi: 10.1083/jcb.202501023. Epub 2026 Jan 30. PubMed 41615403.
Backbone
  Vector backbone: pCMV-Tag3A-myc vector
  Backbone manufacturer: Agilent
  Backbone size w/o insert (bp): 4333
  Total vector size (bp): 7198
  Vector type: Mammalian Expression
Growth in bacteria
  Bacterial resistance: Kanamycin, 50 μg/mL
  Growth temperature: 37°C
  Growth strain: DH5alpha
  Copy number: High Copy
Gene/Insert
  Gene/Insert name: trak1
  Species: H. sapiens (human)
  Insert size (bp): 2910
  Mutation: S200A, S201A, S719A, T834A, S919A mutations
  Entrez Gene: TRAK1 (a.k.a. DEE68, EIEE68, MILT1, OIP106)
  Promoter: CMV
  Tag / fusion protein: MYC (N terminal on insert)
  Cloning method: Other
  Sequencing primers: 5′ CGCAAATGGGCGGTAGGCGTG
Resource information
  A portion of this plasmid was derived from a plasmid made by: This plasmid was made by performing site directed mutagenesis of Addgene plasmid 225204
Terms and licenses: Academic/Nonprofit Terms; Industry Terms: Not Available to Industry
How to cite: MYC-hTRAK1(S200A, S201A, S719A, T834A, S919A) was a gift from Thomas Schwarz (Addgene plasmid # 219574 ; http://n2t.net/addgene:219574 ; RRID:Addgene_219574)
