[The description below was written by a language model from this plasmid's Addgene catalogue record and pLannotate feature annotations shown in this document.]
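Description:
MYC-hTRAK1(S200A, S201A, S719A, T834A, S919A) is a mammalian expression plasmid built on the Agilent pCMV-Tag3A-myc backbone. It carries a human TRAK1 coding sequence in which five serine or threonine residues have been changed to alanine. The plasmid replicates at high copy in E. coli from a ColE1/pUC-type origin and also contains an f1 origin for single-stranded DNA production. A single NeoR/KanR (Tn5 aminoglycoside phosphotransferase) gene is driven by tandem bacterial (bla) and SV40 early promoters and ends in an HSV TK polyadenylation signal. This gene gives kanamycin resistance in bacteria and can support G418 selection in mammalian cells. The catalogue lists a total size of 7198 bp, slightly larger than the 7,146 nt sequenced record that was annotated.

The expression cassette uses the CMV immediate-early enhancer and promoter, followed by an N-terminal Myc epitope fused to the TRAK1 open reading frame and an SV40 polyadenylation signal. The annotation software matches the epitope only as a fragment of a 3xMyc feature. T3 and T7 phage promoters flank the cloning region, as is usual for this backbone. TRAK1 is an adaptor protein that links kinesin motors to mitochondria through the RHOT/Miro proteins and so regulates mitochondrial motility. Alanine substitutions remove the hydroxyl groups that can be phosphorylated. The associated publication concerns AMPK phosphorylation of TRAK1 arresting mitochondria under energy stress, so this construct most plausibly serves as a phospho-deficient mutant for comparison with wild-type TRAK1. The record does not state which sites were assigned to which kinase. The plasmid was made by site-directed mutagenesis of an earlier plasmid in the same repository.
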