Features (pLannotate 1.2.2; 20 found; start..end, strand, type, name):
      1..589     +  rep_origin     ori: high-copy-number ColE1/pMB1/pBR322/pUC origin of replication
    764..1067    +  enhancer       CMV enhancer: human cytomegalovirus immediate early enhancer
   1068..1271    +  promoter       CMV promoter: human cytomegalovirus (CMV) immediate early promoter
   1317..1335    +  promoter       T3 promoter: promoter for bacteriophage T3 RNA polymerase
   1348..1371    +  misc_feature   MCS (fragment): pBluescript multiple cloning site
   1376..1406    +  CDS            3xMyc (fragment): 3 tandem Myc epitope tags
   1421..4279    +  CDS            TRAK1: TRAK1_HUMAN - Also known as KIAA1042, OIP106. Experimental evidence at protein level: Swiss-Prot protein existence level 1. Involved in the regulation of endosome-to-lysosome trafficking, including endocytic trafficking of EGF-EGFR complexes and GABA-A receptors (PubMed:18675823). Involved in mitochondrial motility. When O-glycosylated, abolishes mitochondrial motility. Crucial for recruiting OGT to the mitochondrial surface of neuronal processes (PubMed:24995978). TRAK1 and RHOT form an essential protein complex that links KIF5 to mitochondria for light chain-independent, anterograde transpor
   4285..4305    +  misc_feature   MCS (fragment): pBluescript multiple cloning site
   4345..4363    -  promoter       T7 promoter: promoter for bacteriophage T7 RNA polymerase
   4373..4412    +  CDS            lacZα (fragment): LacZα fragment of β-galactosidase; lacZ fragment
   4422..4477    +  intron         small t intron (fragment): SV40 (simian virus 40) small t antigen intron
   4477..4614    +  CDS            large T antigen (fragment): large T antigen from SV40 (simian virus 40)
   4637..4758    +  polyA_signal   SV40 poly(A) signal: SV40 polyadenylation signal
   4792..5220    -  rep_origin     f1 ori (sequence partly withheld): f1 bacteriophage origin of replication; arrow indicates direction of (+) strand synthesis
   5247..5349    +  promoter       AmpR promoter: bla
   5353..5710    +  promoter       SV40 promoter: SV40 enhancer and early promoter
   5745..6539    +  CDS            NeoR/KanR: aminoglycoside phosphotransferase from Tn5; aph(3')-II (or nptII); confers resistance to neomycin, kanamycin, and G418 (Geneticin®)
   6560..6712    +  CDS            ble (fragment): BLE_KLEPN - Experimental evidence at protein level: Swiss-Prot protein existence level 1. Binding protein with a strong affinity to the bleomycin family of antibiotics. Binds to CL990; an antimitotic-antibiotic compound. From Klebsiella pneumoniae.
   6771..6818    +  polyA_signal   HSV TK poly(A) signal: herpes simplex virus thymidine kinase polyadenylation signal (Cole and Stacy, 1985)
   6909..6925    -  polyA_signal   bGH poly(A) signal (fragment): bovine growth hormone polyadenylation signal
>Addgene plasmid #219574 | MYC-hTRAK1(S200A, S201A, S719A, T834A, S919A) | addgene full sequence | sequence record 452453 | Addgene NGS Result
TTGAGATCCTTTTTTTCTGCGCGTAATCTGCTGCTTGCAAACAAAAAAACCACCGCTACCAGCGGTGGTT
TGTTTGCCGGATCAAGAGCTACCAACTCTTTTTCCGAAGGTAACTGGCTTCAGCAGAGCGCAGATACCAA
ATACTGTTCTTCTAGTGTAGCCGTAGTTAGGCCACCACTTCAAGAACTCTGTAGCACCGCCTACATACCT
CGCTCTGCTAATCCTGTTACCAGTGGCTGCTGCCAGTGGCGATAAGTCGTGTCTTACCGGGTTGGACTCA
AGACGATAGTTACCGGATAAGGCGCAGCGGTCGGGCTGAACGGGGGGTTCGTGCACACAGCCCAGCTTGG
AGCGAACGACCTACACCGAACTGAGATACCTACAGCGTGAGCTATGAGAAAGCGCCACGCTTCCCGAAGG
GAGAAAGGCGGACAGGTATCCGGTAAGCGGCAGGGTCGGAACAGGAGAGCGCACGAGGGAGCTTCCAGGG
GGAAACGCCTGGTATCTTTATAGTCCTGTCGGGTTTCGCCACCTCTGACTTGAGCGTCGATTTTTGTGAT
GCTCGTCAGGGGGGCGGAGCCTATGGAAAAACGCCAGCAACGCGGCCTTTTTACGGTTCCTGGCCTTTTG
CTGGCCTTTTGCTCACATGTTCTTTCCTGCGTTATCCCCTGATTCTGTGGATAACCGTATTACCGCCATG
CATTAGTTATTAATAGTAATCAATTACGGGGTCATTAGTTCATAGCCCATATATGGAGTTCCGCGTTACA
TAACTTACGGTAAATGGCCCGCCTGGCTGACCGCCCAACGACCCCCGCCCATTGACGTCAATAATGACGT
ATGTTCCCATAGTAACGCCAATAGGGACTTTCCATTGACGTCAATGGGTGGAGTATTTACGGTAAACTGC
CCACTTGGCAGTACATCAAGTGTATCATATGCCAAGTACGCCCCCTATTGACGTCAATGACGGTAAATGG
CCCGCCTGGCATTATGCCCAGTACATGACCTTATGGGACTTTCCTACTTGGCAGTACATCTACGTATTAG
TCATCGCTATTACCATGGTGATGCGGTTTTGGCAGTACATCAATGGGCGTGGATAGCGGTTTGACTCACG
GGGATTTCCAAGTCTCCACCCCATTGACGTCAATGGGAGTTTGTTTTGGCACCAAAATCAACGGGACTTT
CCAAAATGTCGTAACAACTCCGCCCCATTGACGCAAATGGGCGGTAGGCGTGTACGGTGGGAGGTCTATA
TAAGCAGAGCTGGTTTAGTGAACCGTCAGATCCGCTAGCGATTACGCCAAGCTCGAAATTAACCCTCACT
AAAGGGAACAAAAGCTGGAGCTCCACCGCGGTGGCGGCCGCCATGGAGCAGAAACTCATCTCTGAAGAGG
ATCTGGCCCGGGCGGATCCAATGGCATTGGTTTTTCAATTCGGGCAGCCCGTCAGGGCTCAGCCTCTGCC
AGGACTCTGCCACGGCAAGCTCATTCGGACAAACGCCTGTGATGTGTGCAACAGCACCGATCTTCCGGAA
GTCGAGATCATTAGCCTGCTGGAGGAGCAGCTGCCCCATTATAAGTTAAGAGCCGACACCATCTACGGTT
ATGACCACGACGACTGGCTCCATACACCTCTCATTTCTCCAGATGCCAACATTGACCTCACAACCGAGCA
AATTGAAGAGACGTTAAAATACTTCCTTTTATGTGCTGAAAGAGTTGGCCAGATGACTAAGACATATAAT
GACATAGATGCTGTCACTCGGCTTCTTGAGGAGAAAGAGCGGGATTTAGAATTGGCCGCTCGCATCGGCC
AGTCGTTGTTGAAGAAGAACAAGACCCTAACCGAGAGGAACGAGCTGCTGGAGGAGCAGGTGGAACACAT
CAGGGAGGAGGTGTCTCAGCTCCGGCATGAGCTGTCCATGAAGGATGAGCTGCTTCAGTTCTACACCAGC
GCTGCGGAGGAGAGTGAGCCCGAGTCCGTTTGCTCAACCCCGTTGAAGAGGAATGAGGCGGCCTCCTCAG
TCCAGAATTACTTTCATTTGGATTCTCTTCAAAAGAAGCTGAAAGACCTTGAAGAGGAGAATGTTGTACT
TCGATCCGAGGCCAGCCAGCTGAAGACAGAGACCATCACCTATGAGGAGAAGGAGCAGCAGCTGGTCAAT
GACTGCGTGAAGGAGCTGAGGGATGCCAATGTCCAGATTGCTAGTATCTCAGAGGAACTGGCCAAGAAGA
CGGAAGATGCTGCCCGCCAGCAAGAGGAGATCACACACCTGCTATCGCAAATAGTTGATTTGCAGAAAAA
GGCAAAAGCTTGCGCAGTGGAAAATGAAGAACTTGTCCAGCATCTGGGGGCTGCTAAGGATGCCCAGCGG
CAGCTCACAGCCGAGCTGCGTGAGCTGGAGGACAAGTACGCAGAGTGCATGGAGATGCTGCATGAGGCGC
AGGAGGAGCTGAAGAACCTCCGGAACAAAACCATGCCCAATACCACGTCTCGGCGCTACCACTCGCTGGG
CCTGTTTCCCATGGATTCCTTGGCAGCAGAGATTGAGGGAACGATGCGCAAGGAGCTGCAGTTGGAAGAG
GCCGAGTCTCCAGACATCACTCACCAGAAGCGTGTCTTTGAGACAGTAAGAAACATCAACCAGGTTGTCA
AGCAGAGATCTCTGACCCCTTCTCCCATGAACATCCCCGGCTCCAACCAGTCCTCGGCCATGAACTCCCT
CCTGTCCAGCTGCGTCAGCACCCCCCGGTCCAGCTTCTACGGCAGCGACATAGGCAACGTCGTCCTCGAC
AACAAGACCAACAGCATCATTCTGGAAACAGAGGCAGCCGACCTGGGAAACGATGAGCGGAGTAAGAAGC
CGGGGACGCCGGGCACCCCAGGCTCCCACGACCTGGAGACGGCGCTGAGGCGGCTGTCCCTGCGCCGGGA
GAACTACCTCTCGGAGAGGAGGTTCTTTGAGGAGGAGCAAGAGAGGAAGCTCCAGGAGCTGGCGGAGAAG
GGCGAGCTGCGCAGCGGCTCCCTCACACCCACTGAGAGCATCATGTCCCTGGGCACGCACTCCCGCTTCT
CCGAGTTCACCGGCTTCTCTGGCATGTCCTTCAGCAGCCGCTCCTACCTGCCTGAGAAGCTCCAGATCGT
GAAGCCGCTGGAAGGTTCTGCCACACTTCACCACTGGCAGCAGTTGGCCCAACCTCACCTTGGGGGCATC
CTGGACCCCCGGCCTGGTGTGGTCACCAAGGGCTTCCGGACGCTGGATGTTGACCTGGACGAAGTGTACT
GCCTTAACGACTTTGAAGAAGATGACACAGGTGACCACATTTCTCTCCCACGCCTAGCTACCTCCACTCC
AGTTCAGCACCCAGAGACCTCAGCGCACCATCCTGGGAAGTGCATGTCTCAGACCAACTCCACCTTCACC
TTCACCACCTGTCGCATCCTGCATCCTTCAGATGAGCTCACTCGGGTCACACCAAGCCTTAACTCAGCCC
CAACTCCAGCTTGTGGCAGCACCAGCCACTTGAAATCCACGCCGGTGGCCACACCATGCACTCCACGGAG
ACTGGCCCTGGCTGAGTCCTTCACTAACACCCGTGAGTCCACGACCACCATGAGCACATCCCTGGGGCTC
GTGTGGCTGTTGAAGGAGCGGGGCATTTCTGCTGCCGTGTACGACCCCCAGAGCTGGGACAGGGCCGGCC
GGGGCTCCCTCCTGCACTCCTACACGCCCAAGATGGCTGTGATCCCCTCTACTCCGCCGAACTCGCCTAT
GCAGACACCCACATCCTCCCCACCCTCCTTTGAGTTCAAGTGCACGAGCCCTCCCTACGACAATTTCCTG
GCTTCCAAGCCAGCCAGCTCCATCCTGAGGGAAGTGAGAGAAAAGAACGTCCGCAGCAGCGAGAGCCAGG
CCGACGTGTCCGTCTCCAACCTCAACCTCGTGGACAAAGTCAGGAGGTTTGGGGTGGCCAAAGTGGTGAA
CTCAGGGCGAGCCCATGTCCCCACCTTGACTGAGGAGCAGGGACCCCTCCTCTGTGGGCCCCCGGGGCCA
GCACCAGCCCTTGTTCCCAGAGGCCTGGTACCTGAGGGCCTGCCCCTCAGATGCCCCACTGTCACCAGTG
CCATCGGTGGGCTGCAGCTCAATAGTGGCATCCGGCGGAATCGCGCCTTCCCCACCATGGTGGGATCTAG
CATGCAGATGAAAGCTCCTGTGACTCTCACCTCGGGCATCTTGATGGGTGCTAAGCTCTCCAAACAAACT
AGCTTACGGTAAGTCTCGAGGGGGGGCCCGGTACCTTAATTAATTAAGGTACCAGGTAAGTGTACCCAAT
TCGCCCTATAGTGAGTCGTATTACAATTCACTCGATCGCCCTTCCCAACAGTTGCGCAGCCTGAATGGCG
AATGGAGATCCAATTTTTAAGTGTATAATGTGTTAAACTACTGATTCTAATTGTTTGTGTATTTTAGATT
CACAGTCCCAAGGCTCATTTCAGGCCCCTCAGTCCTCACAGTCTGTTCATGATCATAATCAGCCATACCA
CATTTGTAGAGGTTTTACTTGCTTTAAAAAACCTCCCACACCTCCCCCTGAACCTGAAACATAAAATGAA
TGCAATTGTTGTTGTTAACTTGTTTATTGCAGCTTATAATGGTTACAAATAAAGCAATAGCATCACAAAT
TTCACAAATAAAGCATTTTTTTCACTGCATTCTAGTTGTGGTTTGTCCAAACTCATCAATGTATCTTAAC
GCGTAAATTGTAAGCGTTAATATTTTGTTAAAATTCGCGTTAAATTTTTGTTAAATCAGCTCATTTTTTA
ACCAATAGGCCGAAATCGGCAAAATCCCTTATAAATCAAAAGAATAGACCGAGATAGGGT
[37 nt withheld, positions 4891-4927]
AAAGAACGTGGACTCCAACGTCAAAGG
[49 nt withheld, positions 4955-5003]
T
[91 nt withheld, positions 5005-5095]
G
[124 nt withheld, positions 5097-5220]
CAGGTGGCACTTTTCGGGGAAATGTGCGCGGAACCCCTATTTGTTTATTTTTCTAAATACATTCAAATAT
GTATCCGCTCATGAGACAATAACCCTGATAAATGCTTCAATAATATTGAAAAAGGAAGAATCCTGAGGCG
GAAAGAACCAGCTGTGGAATGTGTGTCAGTTAGGGTGTGGAAAGTCCCCAGGCTCCCCAGCAGGCAGAAG
TATGCAAAGCATGCATCTCAATTAGTCAGCAACCAGGTGTGGAAAGTCCCCAGGCTCCCCAGCAGGCAGA
AGTATGCAAAGCATGCATCTCAATTAGTCAGCAACCATAGTCCCGCCCCTAACTCCGCCCATCCCGCCCC
TAACTCCGCCCAGTTCCGCCCATTCTCCGCCCCATGGCTGACTAATTTTTTTTATTTATGCAGAGGCCGA
GGCCGCCTCGGCCTCTGAGCTATTCCAGAAGTAGTGAGGAGGCTTTTTTGGAGGCCTAGGCTTTTGCAAA
GATCGATCAAGAGACAGGATGAGGATCGTTTCGCATGATTGAACAAGATGGATTGCACGCAGGTTCTCCG
GCCGCTTGGGTGGAGAGGCTATTCGGCTATGACTGGGCACAACAGACAATCGGCTGCTCTGATGCCGCCG
TGTTCCGGCTGTCAGCGCAGGGGCGCCCGGTTCTTTTTGTCAAGACCGACCTGTCCGGTGCCCTGAATGA
ACTGCAAGACGAGGCAGCGCGGCTATCGTGGCTGGCCACGACGGGCGTTCCTTGCGCAGCTGTGCTCGAC
GTTGTCACTGAAGCGGGAAGGGACTGGCTGCTATTGGGCGAAGTGCCGGGGCAGGATCTCCTGTCATCTC
ACCTTGCTCCTGCCGAGAAAGTATCCATCATGGCTGATGCAATGCGGCGGCTGCATACGCTTGATCCGGC
TACCTGCCCATTCGACCACCAAGCGAAACATCGCATCGAGCGAGCACGTACTCGGATGGAAGCCGGTCTT
GTCGATCAGGATGATCTGGACGAAGAACATCAGGGGCTCGCGCCAGCCGAACTGTTCGCCAGGCTCAAGG
CGAGCATGCCCGACGGCGAGGATCTCGTCGTGACCCATGGCGATGCCTGCTTGCCGAATATCATGGTGGA
AAATGGCCGCTTTTCTGGATTCATCGACTGTGGCCGGCTGGGTGTGGCGGACCGCTATCAGGACATAGCG
TTGGCTACCCGTGATATTGCTGAAGAACTTGGCGGCGAATGGGCTGACCGCTTCCTCGTGCTTTACGGTA
TCGCCGCTCCCGATTCGCAGCGCATCGCCTTCTATCGCCTTCTTGACGAGTTCTTCTGAGCGGGACTCTG
GGGTTCGAAATGACCGACCAAGCGACGCCCAACCTGCCATCACGAGATTTCGATTCCACCGCCGCCTTCT
ATGAAAGGTTGGGCTTCGGAATCGTTTTCCGGGACGCCGGCTGGATGATCCTCCAGCGCGGGGATCTCAT
GCTGGAGTTCTTCGCCCACCCTAGGGGGAGGCTAACTGAAACACGGAAGGAGACAATACCGGAAGGAACC
CGCGCTATGACGGCAATAAAAAGACAGAATAAAACGCACGGTGTTGGGTCGTTTGTTCATAAACGCGGGG
TTCGGTCCCAGGGCTGGCACTCTGTCGATACCCCACCGAGACCCCATTGGGGCCAATACGCCCGCGTTTC
TTCCTTTTCCCCACCCCACCCCCCAAGTTCGGGTGAAGGCCCAGGGCTCGCAGCCAACGTCGGGGCGGCA
GGCCCTGCCATAGCCTCAGGTTACTCATATATACTTTAGATTGATTTAAAACTTCATTTTTAATTTAAAA
GGATCTAGGTGAAGATCCTTTTTGATAATCTCATGACCAAAATCCCTTAACGTGAGTTTTCGTTCCACTG
AGCGTCAGACCCCGTAGAAAAGATCAAAGGATCTTC
